Addgene plasmid #232286: pPMS-1791
Purpose: Protein Expression
Depositing lab: Jeremy Nathans. Depositing organization: Johns Hopkins University and School of Medicine.
Backbone
  Vector backbone: pRK5
  Backbone size w/o insert (bp): 4800
  Vector type: Mammalian Expression
Growth in bacteria
  Bacterial resistance: Ampicillin, 100 μg/mL
  Growth temperature: 37°C
  Growth strain: DH5alpha
  Copy number: High Copy
Gene/Insert
  Gene/Insert name: Apcdd1
  Species: M. musculus (mouse)
  Insert size (bp): 1900
  Entrez Gene: Apcdd1 (a.k.a. AB023957, AU041258, Drapc1, EIG180)
  Cloning method: Restriction Enzyme; 5′ cloning site EcoRI (unknown if destroyed); 3′ cloning site EcoRI (unknown if destroyed)
Terms and licenses: Academic/Nonprofit Terms; Industry Terms: Not Available to Industry
How to cite: pPMS-1791 was a gift from Jeremy Nathans (Addgene plasmid # 232286 ; http://n2t.net/addgene:232286 ; RRID:Addgene_232286)
