[The description below was written by a language model from this plasmid's Addgene catalogue record and pLannotate feature annotations shown in this document.]
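Description:
pPMS-1791 is a mammalian expression plasmid built on the pRK5 backbone that carries mouse Apcdd1 (also known as Drapc1) for protein expression in transfected mammalian cells. The sequenced construct is about 6.65 kb, consistent with a roughly 4.8 kb backbone plus a roughly 1.9 kb insert cloned through EcoRI sites at both ends. In bacteria it is maintained by a high-copy ColE1/pUC-type origin and selected with ampicillin through the β-lactamase gene driven by its own promoter. An M13 phage origin is also present, which in principle allows single-stranded DNA production. Short remnants of lacI, lacZα, rop and bom, along with a lac promoter/operator region, appear to be backbone leftovers rather than functional parts.

The expression cassette consists of the human cytomegalovirus immediate-early enhancer and promoter, a fragment of the CMV intron, and an SP6 promoter that could be used for in vitro transcription. These are followed by the Apcdd1 coding sequence, flanked by pBluescript-derived polylinker fragments, and terminated by the SV40 polyadenylation signal. The annotated Apcdd1 open reading frame spans about 1.5 kb, so the insert evidently includes some flanking sequence on either side. A short fragment resembling an immunoglobulin heavy chain signal sequence is annotated upstream, but it is separated from the Apcdd1 coding region and the record does not indicate that it is fused to it. No epitope tags or reporters are annotated. An SV40 enhancer/early promoter region lies downstream of the cassette, with no mammalian selection marker annotated after it, so the plasmid appears suited to transient expression. The record gives the purpose only as protein expression and does not state a more specific application.
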