Features (pLannotate 1.2.2; 22 found; start..end, strand, type, name):
      1..589     +  rep_origin     ori: high-copy-number ColE1/pMB1/pBR322/pUC origin of replication
    772..864     +  CDS            lacI (fragment): lac repressor; lacI; The lac repressor binds to the lac operator to inhibit transcription in E. coli. This inhibition can be relieved by adding lactose or isopropyl-β-D-thiogalactopyranoside (IPTG).
    877..898     +  protein_bind   CAP binding site: CAP binding activates transcription in the presence of cAMP. E. coli catabolite activator protein
    913..943     +  promoter       lac promoter: promoter for the E. coli lac operon
    951..967     +  protein_bind   lac operator: The lac repressor binds to the lac operator to inhibit transcription in E. coli. This inhibition can be relieved by adding lactose or isopropyl-β-D-thiogalactopyranoside (IPTG). lac repressor encoded by lacI
   1020..1399    +  enhancer       CMV enhancer: human cytomegalovirus immediate early enhancer
   1400..1603    +  promoter       CMV promoter: human cytomegalovirus (CMV) immediate early promoter
   1739..1782    +  intron         CMV intron (fragment): modified intron A from human cytomegalovirus
   1834..1852    +  promoter       SP6 promoter: promoter for bacteriophage SP6 RNA polymerase
   1856..1893    +  CDS            IgH signal sequence (fragment): signal sequence from the mouse immunoglobulin heavy chain variable region
   1921..1976    +  misc_feature   MCS (fragment): pBluescript multiple cloning site
   2157..3698    +  CDS            Apcdd1: APCD1_MOUSE - Also known as Drapc1 From Mus musculus (Mouse).
   3902..3950    +  misc_feature   MCS (fragment): pBluescript multiple cloning site
   3970..4104    +  polyA_signal   SV40 poly(A) signal: SV40 polyadenylation signal
   4173..4530    +  promoter       SV40 promoter: SV40 enhancer and early promoter
   4549..4703    +  CDS            lacZα (fragment): LacZα fragment of β-galactosidase; lacZ fragment
   4709..4760    -  misc_feature   bom (fragment): basis of mobility region from pBR322
   4779..5159    +  rep_origin     M13 ori (sequence partly withheld): M13 bacteriophage origin of replication; arrow indicates direction of (+) strand synthesis
   5235..5284    -  misc_feature   bom (fragment): basis of mobility region from pBR322
   5386..5421    -  CDS            rop (fragment): Rop protein, which maintains plasmids at low copy number; rop
   5516..5620    +  promoter       AmpR promoter: bla
   5621..6481    +  CDS            AmpR: β-lactamase; bla; confers resistance to ampicillin, carbenicillin, and related antibiotics
>Addgene plasmid #232286 | pPMS-1791 | addgene full sequence | sequence record 461160 | Addgene NGS Result
TTGAGATCCTTTTTTTCTGCGCGTAATCTGCTGCTTGCAAACAAAAAAACCACCGCTACCAGCGGTGGTT
TGTTTGCCGGATCAAGAGCTACCAACTCTTTTTCCGAAGGTAACTGGCTTCAGCAGAGCGCAGATACCAA
ATACTGTTCTTCTAGTGTAGCCGTAGTTAGGCCACCACTTCAAGAACTCTGTAGCACCGCCTACATACCT
CGCTCTGCTAATCCTGTTACCAGTGGCTGCTGCCAGTGGCGATAAGTCGTGTCTTACCGGGTTGGACTCA
AGACGATAGTTACCGGATAAGGCGCAGCGGTCGGGCTGAACGGGGGGTTCGTGCACACAGCCCAGCTTGG
AGCGAACGACCTACACCGAACTGAGATACCTACAGCGTGAGCTATGAGAAAGCGCCACGCTTCCCGAAGG
GAGAAAGGCGGACAGGTATCCGGTAAGCGGCAGGGTCGGAACAGGAGAGCGCACGAGGGAGCTTCCAGGG
GGAAACGCCTGGTATCTTTATAGTCCTGTCGGGTTTCGCCACCTCTGACTTGAGCGTCGATTTTTGTGAT
GCTCGTCAGGGGGGCGGAGCCTATGGAAAAACGCCAGCAACGCGGCCTTTTTACGGTTCCTGGCCTTTTG
CTGGCCTTTTGCTCACATGTTCTTTCCTGCGTTATCCCCTGATTCTGTGGATAACCGTATTACCGCCTTT
GAGTGAGCTGATACCGCTCGCCGCAGCCGAACGACCGAGCGCAGCGAGTCAGTGAGCGAGGAAGCGGAAG
AGCGCCCAATACGCAAACCGCCTCTCCCCGCGCGTTGGCCGATTCATTAATGCAGCTGGCACGACAGGTT
TCCCGACTGGAAAGCGGGCAGTGAGCGCAACGCAATTAATGTGAGTTAGCTCACTCATTAGGCACCCCAG
GCTTTACACTTTATGCTTCCGGCTCGTATGTTGTGTGGAATTGTGAGCGGATAACAATTTCACACAGGAA
ACAGCTATGACATGATTACGAATTAATTCGAGCTCGCCCGACATTGATTATTGACTAGTTATTAATAGTA
ATCAATTACGGGGTCATTAGTTCATAGCCCATATATGGAGTTCCGCGTTACATAACTTACGGTAAATGGC
CCGCCTGGCTGACCGCCCAACGACCCCCGCCCATTGACGTCAATAATGACGTATGTTCCCATAGTAACGC
CAATAGGGACTTTCCATTGACGTCAATGGGTGGAGTATTTACGGTAAACTGCCCACTTGGCAGTACATCA
AGTGTATCATATGCCAAGTACGCCCCCTATTGACGTCAATGACGGTAAATGGCCCGCCTGGCATTATGCC
CAGTACATGACCTTATGGGACTTTCCTACTTGGCAGTACATCTACGTATTAGTCATCGCTATTACCATGG
TGATGCGGTTTTGGCAGTACATCAATGGGCGTGGATAGCGGTTTGACTCACGGGGATTTCCAAGTCTCCA
CCCCATTGACGTCAATGGGAGTTTGTTTTGGCACCAAAATCAACGGGACTTTCCAAAATGTCGTAACAAC
TCCGCCCCATTGACGCAAATGGGCGGTAGGCGTGTACGGTGGGAGGTCTATATAAGCAGAGCTCGTTTAG
TGAACCGTCAGATCGCCTGGAGACGCCATCCACGCTGTTTTGACCTCCATAGAAGACACCGGGACCGATC
CAGCCTCCGCGGCCGGGAACGGTGCATTGGAACGCGGATTCCCCGTGCCAAGAGTGACGTAAGTACCGCC
TATAGAGTCTATAGGCCCACCCCCTTGGCTTCGTTAGAACGCGGCTACAATTAATACATAACCTTATGTA
TCATACACATACGATTTAGGTGACACTATAGAATAACATCCACTTTGCCTTTCTCTCCACAGGTGTCCAC
TCCCAGGTCCAACTGCACCTCGGTTCTATCCCACCGCGGTGGCGGCCGCTCTAGAACTAGTGGATCCCCC
GGGCTGCAGGAATTCGCCCTTCGGCCACTGTACCTCTGAGCTGTGCACGCCGCGGCCGGGGCGGGCCTCG
GGACTGGGGCTGGGAGCCAAGGGGCCGGGGCGGGACGCGGAGAGGCTGGGCTGCGGTTCGGAGTCCCGCG
CGCGCGCTCGGAGGGGGACAGAGACGGACTACAGCGAGGCCCGGAGGAGCCCCGAGATGTCCCGTGTGCG
CCGCCTTCTGCTTGGATACCTGTTCCCAGCCCTCCTGTTGCATGGGCTGGGAGAGGGCTCTGCCCTCCTT
CATCCAGACAGCAGATCGCACCCTCGGTCCTTAGAGAAAAGCGCCTGGAGGGCTTTCAAGGAGTCACAGT
GTCATCACATGCTGAAGCATCTCCACAACGGTGCGCGGATCACAGTGCAGATGCCCCCGACCATCGAGGG
CCACTGGGTGTCCACAGGCTGTGAAGTAAGGTCGGGTCCGGAGTTCATGACAAGGTCTTACAGGTTCTAC
AACAATAATACCTTCAAGGCCTACCAGTTTTACTATGGCAGCAACCGCTGTACAAACCCCACCTACACCC
TCATCATCCGAGGCAAGATCCGGCTTCGCCAGGCGTCCTGGATCATCCGTGGGGGCACCGAAGCTGACTA
CCAGCTTCACGGCGTCCAAGTCATCTGCCACACAGAGGCAGTCGCTGAACAGCTCAGCCGACTGGTGAAC
CGAACTTGCCCAGGCTTCCTGGCTCCTGGTGGTCCCTGGGTACAGGACGTAGCCTATGACCTGTGGCAGG
AGGAGAGTAACCACGAGTGCACCAAGGCTGTGAACTTTGCCATGCACGAGCTGCAGCTCATCCGTGTGGA
GAAGCAGTATCCCCACCACAGCCTGGACCACCTGGTGGAGGAGCTCTTCCTGGGCGACATCCACACGGAC
GCTACCCAGAGGGTGTTCTACCGGCCGTCCAGTTACCAGCCGCCCCTGCAGAATGCCAAGAACCACAACC
ATGCGTGCATAGCCTGCCGCATCATTTTCCGGTCAGATGAACACCACCCTCCCATACTGCCCCCCAAGGC
TGACCTGACCATTGGCCTCCACGGGGAATGGGTGAGCCAGCGCTGCGAGGTACGCCCCGAGGTCCTCTTC
CTCACCCGCCACTTCATCTTCCACGACAACAACAACACCTGGGAAGGGCATTACTACCACTACTCAGACC
CTGTCTGCAAGCACCCCACATTCACCATCTACGCTCGAGGCCGCTACAGCCGCGGTGTGCTCTCATCTAA
GGTCATGGGTGGCACGGAGTTTGTGTTCAAAGTGAATCACATGAAGGTTACTCCCATGGACGCAGCCACA
GCCTCCCTCCTCAATGTCTTCAGTGGGAATGAGTGTGGGGCTGAGGGCTCCTGGCAGGTGGGTATCCAAC
AGGATGTGACACATACCAATGGCTGCGTGGCTCTGGGCATCAAACTACCTCACACAGAATATGAGATCTT
CAAAATGGAGCAAGACACCCGAGGCCGCTACCTGCTGTTCAATGGCCAGAGGCCCAGCGATGGCTCCAGC
CCAGACAGACCAGAGAAGAGAGCCACATCCTACCAGATGCCCTTGGTCCAGTGTGCCTCTTCCTCACCAA
GAGCTGAAGAGTTGTTGGAAGACAGTCAAGGTCATCTGTATGGCAGGGCAGCAGGGAGGACAGCTGGGTC
CCTGTTGCTTCCTGCCTTTGTCAGCCTTTGGACTCTCCCACATTGGCGCATCCTCAGATAGAAGACATTT
CCTGAACCAAGACTCTTTACCGTGTATGACTTTCCTTCACACAGAGAAAGGACATTGATTCTTTTGATGC
ACTTGAATGCCTTGAGACCTGCCGTTGCCTCTCCTCTCCCCACCTCTTCCAGCCTCTGCGCCATGAGCAG
TGTGTTTGAAGTTTCAGCTTTGAATGTCTTCCCGCCCTTTTGTCCAAGGGCGAATTCGATATCAAGCTTA
TCGATACCGTCGACCTCGAGGGGGGGCCCGAGCTTGGCCGCCATGGCCCAACTTGTTTATTGCAGCTTAT
AATGGTTACAAATAAAGCAATAGCATCACAAATTTCACAAATAAAGCATTTTTTTCACTGCATTCTAGTT
GTGGTTTGTCCAAACTCATCAATGTATCTTATCATGTCTGGATCGGGAATTAATTCGGCGCAGCACCATG
GCCTGAAATAACCTCTGAAAGAGGAACTTGGTTAGGTACCTTCTGAGGCGGAAAGAACCAGCTGTGGAAT
GTGTGTCAGTTAGGGTGTGGAAAGTCCCCAGGCTCCCCAGCAGGCAGAAGTATGCAAAGCATGCATCTCA
ATTAGTCAGCAACCAGGTGTGGAAAGTCCCCAGGCTCCCCAGCAGGCAGAAGTATGCAAAGCATGCATCT
CAATTAGTCAGCAACCATAGTCCCGCCCCTAACTCCGCCCATCCCGCCCCTAACTCCGCCCAGTTCCGCC
CATTCTCCGCCCCATGGCTGACTAATTTTTTTTATTTATGCAGAGGCCGAGGCCGCCTCGGCCTCTGAGC
TATTCCAGAAGTAGTGAGGAGGCTTTTTTGGAGGCCTAGGCTTTTGCAAAAAGCTGTTAACAGCTTGGCA
CTGGCCGTCGTTTTACAACGTCGTGACTGGGAAAACCCTGGCGTTACCCAACTTAATCGCCTTGCAGCAC
ATCCCCCTTTCGCCAGCTGGCGTAATAGCGAAGAGGCCCGCACCGATCGCCCTTCCCAACAGTTGCGCAG
CCTGAATGGCGAATGGCGCCTGATGCGGTATTTTCTCCTTACGCATCTGTGCGGTATTTCACACCGCATA
[142 nt withheld, positions 4761-4902]
C
[141 nt withheld, positions 4904-5044]
CCTTTGACGTTGGAGTCCACGTTCTTT
[37 nt withheld, positions 5072-5108]
ACCCTATCTCGGGCTATTCTTTTGATTTATAAGGGATTTTGCCGATTTCGGCCTATTGGTTAAAAAATGA
GCTGATTTAACAAAAATTTAACGCGAATTTTAACAAAATATTAACGTTTACAATTTTATGGTGCACTCTC
AGTACAATCTGCTCTGATGCCGCATAGTTAAGCCAGCCCCGACACCCGCCAACACCCGCTGACGCGCCCT
GACGGGCTTGTCTGCTCCCGGCATCCGCTTACAGACAAGCTGTGACCGTCTCCGGGAGCTGCATGTGTCA
GAGGTTTTCACCGTCATCACCGAAACGCGCGAGACGAAAGGGCCTCGTGATACGCCTATTTTTATAGGTT
AATGTCATGATAATAATGGTTTCTTAGACGTCAGGTGGCACTTTTCGGGGAAATGTGCGCGGAACCCCTA
TTTGTTTATTTTTCTAAATACATTCAAATATGTATCCGCTCATGAGACAATAACCCTGATAAATGCTTCA
ATAATATTGAAAAAGGAAGAGTATGAGTATTCAACATTTCCGTGTCGCCCTTATTCCCTTTTTTGCGGCA
TTTTGCCTTCCTGTTTTTGCTCACCCAGAAACGCTGGTGAAAGTAAAAGATGCTGAAGATCAGTTGGGTG
CACGAGTGGGTTACATCGAACTGGATCTCAACAGCGGTAAGATCCTTGAGAGTTTTCGCCCCGAAGAACG
TTTTCCAATGATGAGCACTTTTAAAGTTCTGCTATGTGGCGCGGTATTATCCCGTATTGACGCCGGGCAA
GAGCAACTCGGTCGCCGCATACACTATTCTCAGAATGACTTGGTTGAGTACTCACCAGTCACAGAAAAGC
ATCTTACGGATGGCATGACAGTAAGAGAATTATGCAGTGCTGCCATAACCATGAGTGATAACACTGCGGC
CAACTTACTTCTGACAACGATCGGAGGACCGAAGGAGCTAACCGCTTTTTTGCACAACATGGGGGATCAT
GTAACTCGCCTTGATCGTTGGGAACCGGAGCTGAATGAAGCCATACCAAACGACGAGCGTGACACCACGA
TGCCTGTAGCAATGGCAACAACGTTGCGCAAACTATTAACTGGCGAACTACTTACTCTAGCTTCCCGGCA
ACAATTAATAGACTGGATGGAGGCGGATAAAGTTGCAGGACCACTTCTGCGCTCGGCCCTTCCGGCTGGC
TGGTTTATTGCTGATAAATCTGGAGCCGGTGAGCGTGGGTCTCGCGGTATCATTGCAGCACTGGGGCCAG
ATGGTAAGCCCTCCCGTATCGTAGTTATCTACACGACGGGGAGTCAGGCAACTATGGATGAACGAAATAG
ACAGATCGCTGAGATAGGTGCCTCACTGATTAAGCATTGGTAACTGTCAGACCAAGTTTACTCATATATA
CTTTAGATTGATTTAAAACTTCATTTTTAATTTAAAAGGATCTAGGTGAAGATCCTTTTTGATAATCTCA
TGACCAAAATCCCTTAACGTGAGTTTTCGTTCCACTGAGCGTCAGACCCCGTAGAAAAGATCAAAGGATC
TTC
